Addgene plasmid #161999: INPP5D-eGFP D673G mutant
Purpose: Mammalian expression vector, containing a GFP tagged phosphatase dead version of INPP5D (D673G)
Depositing lab: David Bryant. Depositing organization: University of Glasgow. Publication: The phospholipid PI(3,4)P2 is an apical identity determinant. Roman-Fernandez A, Roignot J, Sandilands E, Nacke M, Mansour MA, McGarry L, Shanks E, Mostov KE, Bryant DM. Nat Commun. 2018 Nov 28;9(1):5041. doi: 10.1038/s41467-018-07464-8. PubMed 30487552.
Backbone
  Vector backbone: eGFP-N1
  Vector type: Mammalian Expression
Growth in bacteria
  Bacterial resistance: Kanamycin, 50 μg/mL
  Growth temperature: 37°C
  Growth strain: NEB Stable
  Copy number: High Copy
Gene/Insert
  Gene/Insert name: INPP5D (alt name: SHIP1)
  Species: H. sapiens (human)
  Mutation: D673G
  Entrez Gene: INPP5D (a.k.a. SHIP, SHIP-1, SHIP1, SIP-145, hp51CN, p150Ship)
  Tag / fusion protein: eGFP (C terminal on backbone)
  Cloning method: Ligation Independent Cloning
Terms and licenses: Academic/Nonprofit Terms; Industry Terms: Not Available to Industry
How to cite: INPP5D-eGFP D673G mutant was a gift from David Bryant (Addgene plasmid # 161999 ; http://n2t.net/addgene:161999 ; RRID:Addgene_161999)
