[The description below was written by a language model from this plasmid's Addgene catalogue record.]
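Description:
INPP5D-eGFP D673G mutant is a mammalian expression plasmid built on the eGFP-N1 backbone, carrying the human INPP5D gene (also known as SHIP1) fused at its C terminus to eGFP supplied by the backbone. It is propagated in bacteria as a high-copy plasmid under kanamycin selection. The record does not list the promoter, polyadenylation signal, origins of replication or any mammalian selection marker. Vectors of the eGFP-N1 type conventionally drive expression from a CMV immediate-early promoter, but this is not stated here and no feature table is available to confirm it. The insert was introduced by ligation-independent cloning.

The payload is a point mutant of INPP5D, an inositol polyphosphate 5-phosphatase. The D673G substitution is described in the record as rendering the enzyme phosphatase dead, so the encoded fusion protein should be detectable by GFP fluorescence while lacking catalytic activity. Placing eGFP at the C terminus allows the protein's expression level and subcellular localisation to be followed in transfected cells by live or fixed imaging.

Such a construct typically serves as a catalytically inactive control alongside a wild-type counterpart, helping to separate effects that depend on lipid phosphatase activity from those due simply to the protein's presence or its scaffolding interactions. The associated work concerns the phosphoinositide PI(3,4)P2 as a determinant of apical membrane identity, which suggests use in studies of phosphoinositide metabolism and epithelial cell polarity.
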