>Addgene plasmid #161999 | INPP5D-eGFP D673G mutant | depositor partial sequence | sequence record 314220 | INPP5D D673G mutant
ATGGTCCCCTGCTGGAACCATGGCAACATCACCCGCTCCAAGGCGGAGGAGCTGCTTTCCAGGACAGGCA
AGGACGGGAGCTTCCTCGTGCGTGCCAGCGAGTCCATCTCCCGGGCATACGCGCTCTGCGTGCTGTATCG
GAATTGCGTTTACACTTACAGAATTCTGCCCAATGAAGATGATAAATTCACTGTTCAGGCATCCGAAGGC
GTCTCCATGAGGTTCTTCACCAAGCTGGACCAGCTCATCGAGTTTTACAAGAAGGAAAACATGGGGCTGG
TGACCCATCTGCAATACCCTGTGCCGCTGGAGGAAGAGGACACAGGCGACGACCCTGAGGAGGACACAGA
AAGTGTCGTGTCTCCACCCGAGCTGCCCCCAAGAAACATCCCGCTGACTGCCAGCTCCTGTGAGGCCAAG
GAGGTTCCTTTTTCAAACGAGAATCCCCGAGCGACCGAGACCAGCCGGCCGAGCCTCTCCGAGACATTGT
TCCAGCGACTGCAAAGCATGGACACCAGTGGGCTTCCAGAAGAGCATCTTAAGGCCATCCAAGATTATTT
AAGCACTCAGCTCGCCCAGGACTCTGAATTTGTGAAGACAGGGTCCAGCAGTCTTCCTCACCTGAAGAAA
CTGACCACACTGCTCTGCAAGGAGCTCTATGGAGAAGTCATCCGGACCCTCCCATCCCTGGAGTCTCTGC
AGAGGTTATTTGACCAGCAGCTCTCCCCGGGCCTCCGTCCACGTCCTCAGGTTCCTGGTGAGGCCAATCC
CATCAACATGGTGTCCAAGCTCAGCCAACTGACAAGCCTGTTGTCGTCCATTGAAGACAAGGTCAAGGCC
TTGCTGCACGAGGGTCCTGAGTCTCCGCACCGGCCCTCCCTTATCCCTCCAGTCACCTTTGAGGTGAAGG
CAGAGTCTCTGGGGATTCCTCAGAAAATGCAGCTCAAAGTCGACGTTGAGTCTGGGAAACTGATCATTAA
GAAGTCCAAGGATGGTTCTGAGGACAAGTTCTACAGCCACAAGAAAATCCTGCAGCTGATTAAGTCACAG
AAATTTCTGAATAAGTTGGTGATCTTGGTGGAAACAGAGAAGGAGAAGATCCTGCGGAAGGAATATGTTT
TTGCTGACTCCAAAAAGAGAGAAGGCTTCTGCCAGCTCCTGCAGCAGATGAAGAACAAGCACTCAGAGCA
GCCGGAGCCCGACATGATCACCATCTTCATCGGCACCTGGAACATGGGTAACGCCCCCCCTCCCAAGAAG
ATCACGTCCTGGTTTCTCTCCAAGGGGCAGGGAAAGACGCGGGACGACTCTGCGGACTACATCCCCCATG
ACATTTACGTGATCGGCACCCAAGAGGACCCCCTGAGTGAGAAGGAGTGGCTGGAGATCCTCAAACACTC
CCTGCAAGAAATCACCAGTGTGACTTTTAAAACAGTCGCCATCCACACGCTCTGGAACATCCGCATCGTG
GTGCTGGCCAAGCCTGAGCACGAGAACCGGATCAGCCACATCTGTACTGACAACGTGAAGACAGGCATTG
CAAACACACTGGGGAACAAGGGAGCCGTGGGGGTGTCGTTCATGTTCAATGGAACCTCCTTAGGGTTCGT
CAACAGCCACTTGACTTCAGGAAGTGAAAAGAAACTCAGGCGAAACCAAAACTATATGAACATTCTCCGG
TTCCTGGCCCTGGGCGACAAGAAGCTGAGTCCCTTTAACATCACTCACCGCTTCACGCACCTCTTCTGGT
TTGGGGATCTTAACTACCGTGTGGATCTGCCTACCTGGGAGGCAGAAACCATCATCCAGAAAATCAAGCA
GCAGCAGTACGCAGACCTCCTGTCCCACGACCAGCTGCTCACAGAGAGGAGGGAGCAGAAGGTCTTCCTA
CACTTCGAGGAGGAAGAAATCACGTTTGCCCCAACCTACCGTTTTGAGAGACTGACTCGGGACAAATACG
CCTACACCAAGCAGAAAGCGACAGGGATGAAGTACAACTTGCCTTCCTGGTGTGGCCGAGTCCTCTGGAA
GTCTTATCCCCTGGTGCACGTGGTGTGTCAGTCTTATGGCAGTACCAGCGACATCATGACGAGTGACCAC
AGCCCTGTCTTTGCCACATTTGAGGCAGGAGTCACTTCCCAGTTTGTCTCCAAGAACGGTCCCGGGACTG
TTGACAGCCAAGGACAGATTGAGTTTCTCAGGTGCTATGCCACATTGAAGACCAAGTCCCAGACCAAATT
CTACCTGGAGTTCCACTCGAGCTGCTTGGAGAGTTTTGTCAAGAGTCAGGAAGGAGAAAATGAAGAAGGA
AGTGAGGGGGAGCTGGTGGTGAAGTTTGGTGAGACTCTTCCAAAGCTGAAGCCCATTATCTCTGACCCTG
AGTACCTGCTAGACCAGCACATCCTCATCAGCATCAAGTCCTCTGACAGCGACGAATCCTATGGCGAGGG
CTGCATTGCCCTTCGGTTAGAGGCCACAGAAACGCAGCTGCCCATCTACACGCCTCTCACCCACCATGGG
GAGTTGACAGGCCACTTCCAGGGGGAGATCAAGCTGCAGACCTCTCAGGGCAAGACGAGGGAGAAGCTCT
ATGACTTTGTGAAGACGGAGCGTGATGAATCCAGTGGGCCAAAGACCCTGAAGAGCCTCACCAGCCACGA
CCCCATGAAGCAGTGGGAAGTCACTAGCAGGGCCCCTCCGTGCAGTGGCTCCAGCATCACTGAAATCATC
AACCCCAACTACATGGGAGTGGGGCCCTTTGGGCCACCAATGCCCCTGCACGTGAAGCAGACCTTGTCCC
CTGACCAGCAGCCCACAGCCTGGAGCTACGACCAGCCGCCCAAGGACTCCCCGCTGGGGCCCTGCAGGGG
AGAAAGTCCTCCGACACCTCCCGGCCAGCCGCCCATATCACCCAAGAAGTTTTTACCCTCAACAGCAAAC
CGGGGTCTCCCTCCCAGGACACAGGAGTCAAGGCCCAGTGACCTGGGGAAGAACGCAGGGGACACGCTGC
CTCAGGAGGACCTGCCGCTGACGAAGCCCGAGATGTTTGAGAACCCCCTGTATGGGTCCCTGAGTTCCTT
CCCTAAGCCTGCTCCCAGGAAGGACCAGGAATCCCCCAAAATGCCGCGGAAGGAACCCCCGCCCTGCCCG
GAACCCGGCATCTTGTCGCCCAGCATCGTGCTCACCAAAGCCCAGGAGGCTGATCGCGGCGAGGGGCCCG
GCAAGCAGGTGCCCGCGCCCCGGCTGCGCTCCTTCACGTGCTCATCCTCTGCCGAGGGCAGGGCGGCCGG
CGGGGACAAGAGCCAAGGGAAGCCCAAGACCCCGGTCAGCTCCCAGGCCCCGGTGCCGGCCAAGAGGCCC
ATCAAGCCTTCCAGATCGGAAATCAACCAGCAGACCCCGCCCACCCCGACGCCGCGGCCGCCGCTGCCAG
TCAAGAGCCCGGCGGTGCTGCACCTCCAGCACTCCAAGGGCCGCGACTACCGCGACAACACCGAGCTCCC
GCATCACGGCAAGCACCGGCCGGAGGAGGGGCCACCAGGGCCTCTAGGCAGGACTGCCATGCAG
