LOCUS       Exported 8278 bp ds-DNA circular SYN 12-MAY-2021
DEFINITION  Mammalian expression vector, containing a GFP tagged phosphatase
            dead version of INPP5D (D673G).
ACCESSION   .
VERSION     .
KEYWORDS    INPP5D-eGFP D673G mutant
SOURCE      synthetic DNA construct
  ORGANISM  synthetic DNA construct
REFERENCE   1 (bases 1 to 8278)
  AUTHORS   Roman-Fernandez A, Roignot J, Sandilands E, Nacke M, Mansour MA,
            McGarry L, Shanks E, Mostov KE, Bryant DM
  TITLE     The phospholipid PI(3,4)P2 is an apical identity determinant.
  JOURNAL   Nat Commun. 2018 Nov 28;9(1):5041. doi: 10.1038/s41467-018-07464-8.
  PUBMED    30487552
REFERENCE   2 (bases 1 to 8278)
  AUTHORS   .
  TITLE     Direct Submission
  JOURNAL   Exported May 12, 2021 from SnapGene Server 1.1.58
            http://www.snapgene.com
FEATURES             Location/Qualifiers
     source          1..8278
                     /organism="synthetic DNA construct"
                     /mol_type="other DNA"
     enhancer        143..446
                     /label=CMV enhancer
                     /note="human cytomegalovirus immediate early enhancer"
     promoter        447..650
                     /label=CMV promoter
                     /note="human cytomegalovirus (CMV) immediate early
                     promoter"
     primer_bind     601..621
                     /label=CMV-F
                     /note="Human CMV immediate early promoter, forward primer"
     regulatory      679..688
                     /regulatory_class="other"
                     /note="vertebrate consensus sequence for strong initiation
                     of translation (Kozak, 1987)"
     RBS             2278..2286
                     /label=Shine-Dalgarno sequence
                     /note="full consensus sequence for ribosome-binding sites
                     upstream of start codons in E. coli; complementary to a
                     region in the 3' end of the 16S rRNA (Chen et al., 1994)"
     regulatory      4300..4309
                     /regulatory_class="other"
                     /note="vertebrate consensus sequence for strong initiation
                     of translation (Kozak, 1987)"
     CDS             4306..5025
                     /codon_start=1
                     /product="the original enhanced GFP (Yang et al., 1996)"
                     /label=EGFP
                     /note="mammalian codon-optimized"
                     /translation="MVSKGEELFTGVVPILVELDGDVNGHKFSVSGEGEGDATYGKLTL
                     KFICTTGKLPVPWPTLVTTLTYGVQCFSRYPDHMKQHDFFKSAMPEGYVQERTIFFKDD
                     GNYKTRAEVKFEGDTLVNRIELKGIDFKEDGNILGHKLEYNYNSHNVYIMADKQKNGIK
                     VNFKIRHNIEDGSVQLADHYQQNTPIGDGPVLLPDNHYLSTQSALSKDPNEKRDHMVLL
                     EFVTAAGITLGMDELYK"
     CDS             4306..5022
                     /codon_start=1
                     /product="enhanced GFP"
                     /label=EGFP
                     /translation="MVSKGEELFTGVVPILVELDGDVNGHKFSVSGEGEGDATYGKLTL
                     KFICTTGKLPVPWPTLVTTLTYGVQCFSRYPDHMKQHDFFKSAMPEGYVQERTIFFKDD
                     GNYKTRAEVKFEGDTLVNRIELKGIDFKEDGNILGHKLEYNYNSHNVYIMADKQKNGIK
                     VNFKIRHNIEDGSVQLADHYQQNTPIGDGPVLLPDNHYLSTQSALSKDPNEKRDHMVLL
                     EFVTAAGITLGMDELYK"
     primer_bind     complement(4351..4372)
                     /label=EGFP-N
                     /note="EGFP, reverse primer"
     primer_bind     complement(4612..4631)
                     /label=EXFP-R
                     /note="For distinguishing EGFP variants, reverse primer"
     primer_bind     4959..4980
                     /label=EGFP-C
                     /note="EGFP, forward primer"
     polyA_signal    5148..5269
                     /label=SV40 poly(A) signal
                     /note="SV40 polyadenylation signal"
     primer_bind     complement(5185..5204)
                     /label=SV40pA-R
                     /note="SV40 polyA, reverse primer"
     primer_bind     5239..5258
                     /label=EBV-rev
                     /note="SV40 polyA terminator, reverse primer"
     rep_origin      complement(5276..5731)
                     /direction=LEFT
                     /label=f1 ori
                     /note="f1 bacteriophage origin of replication; arrow
                     indicates direction of (+) strand synthesis"
     primer_bind     complement(5413..5434)
                     /label=F1ori-F
                     /note="F1 origin, forward primer"
     primer_bind     5625..5644
                     /label=F1ori-R
                     /note="F1 origin, reverse primer"
     promoter        5758..5862
                     /gene="bla"
                     /label=AmpR promoter
     promoter        5864..6221
                     /label=SV40 promoter
                     /note="SV40 enhancer and early promoter"
     primer_bind     complement(5887..5907)
                     /label=pBABE 3'
                     /note="SV40 enhancer, reverse primer for pBABE vectors"
     rep_origin      6072..6207
                     /label=SV40 ori
                     /note="SV40 origin of replication"
     primer_bind     6134..6153
                     /label=SV40pro-F
                     /note="SV40 promoter/origin, forward primer"
     CDS             6256..7050
                     /codon_start=1
                     /gene="aph(3')-II (or nptII)"
                     /product="aminoglycoside phosphotransferase from Tn5"
                     /label=NeoR/KanR
                     /note="confers resistance to neomycin, kanamycin, and G418
                     (Geneticin(R))"
                     /translation="MIEQDGLHAGSPAAWVERLFGYDWAQQTIGCSDAAVFRLSAQGRP
                     VLFVKTDLSGALNELQDEAARLSWLATTGVPCAAVLDVVTEAGRDWLLLGEVPGQDLLS
                     SHLAPAEKVSIMADAMRRLHTLDPATCPFDHQAKHRIERARTRMEAGLVDQDDLDEEHQ
                     GLAPAELFARLKASMPDGEDLVVTHGDACLPNIMVENGRFSGFIDCGRLGVADRYQDIA
                     LATRDIAEELGGEWADRFLVLYGIAAPDSQRIAFYRLLDEFF"
     primer_bind     complement(6310..6329)
                     /label=Neo-R
                     /note="Neomycin resistance gene, reverse primer"
     primer_bind     6920..6939
                     /label=Neo-F
                     /note="Neomycin resistance gene, forward primer"
     primer_bind     complement(7238..7257)
                     /label=TK-pA-R
                     /note="Thymidine kinase polyA, reverse primer"
     polyA_signal    7282..7329
                     /label=HSV TK poly(A) signal
                     /note="herpes simplex virus thymidine kinase
                     polyadenylation signal (Cole and Stacy, 1985)"
     rep_origin      7658..8246
                     /direction=RIGHT
                     /label=ori
                     /note="high-copy-number ColE1/pMB1/pBR322/pUC origin of
                     replication"
     primer_bind     8147..8166
                     /label=pBR322ori-F
                     /note="pBR322 origin, forward primer"
ORIGIN
        1 ggccttttgc tggccttttg ctcacatgtt ctttcctgcg ttatcccctg attctgtgga
       61 taaccgtatt accgccatgc attagttatt aatagtaatc aattacgggg tcattagttc
      121 atagcccata tatggagttc cgcgttacat aacttacggt aaatggcccg cctggctgac
      181 cgcccaacga cccccgccca ttgacgtcaa taatgacgta tgttcccata gtaacgccaa
      241 tagggacttt ccattgacgt caatgggtgg agtatttacg gtaaactgcc cacttggcag
      301 tacatcaagt gtatcatatg ccaagtacgc cccctattga cgtcaatgac ggtaaatggc
      361 ccgcctggca ttatgcccag tacatgacct tatgggactt tcctacttgg cagtacatct
      421 acgtattagt catcgctatt accatggtga tgcggttttg gcagtacatc aatgggcgtg
      481 gatagcggtt tgactcacgg ggatttccaa gtctccaccc cattgacgtc aatgggagtt
      541 tgttttggca ccaaaatcaa cgggactttc caaaatgtcg taacaactcc gccccattga
      601 cgcaaatggg cggtaggcgt gtacggtggg aggtctatat aagcagagct ggtttagtga
      661 accgtcagat ccgctagcgc caccatggtc ccctgctgga accatggcaa catcacccgc
      721 tccaaggcgg aggagctgct ttccaggaca ggcaaggacg ggagcttcct cgtgcgtgcc
      781 agcgagtcca tctcccgggc atacgcgctc tgcgtgctgt atcggaattg cgtttacact
      841 tacagaattc tgcccaatga agatgataaa ttcactgttc aggcatccga aggcgtctcc
      901 atgaggttct tcaccaagct ggaccagctc atcgagtttt acaagaagga aaacatgggg
      961 ctggtgaccc atctgcaata ccctgtgccg ctggaggaag aggacacagg cgacgaccct
     1021 gaggaggaca cagaaagtgt cgtgtctcca cccgagctgc ccccaagaaa catcccgctg
     1081 actgccagct cctgtgaggc caaggaggtt cctttttcaa acgagaatcc ccgagcgacc
     1141 gagaccagcc ggccgagcct ctccgagaca ttgttccagc gactgcaaag catggacacc
     1201 agtgggcttc cagaagagca tcttaaggcc atccaagatt atttaagcac tcagctcgcc
     1261 caggactctg aatttgtgaa gacagggtcc agcagtcttc ctcacctgaa gaaactgacc
     1321 acactgctct gcaaggagct ctatggagaa gtcatccgga ccctcccatc cctggagtct
     1381 ctgcagaggt tatttgacca gcagctctcc ccgggcctcc gtccacgtcc tcaggttcct
     1441 ggtgaggcca atcccatcaa catggtgtcc aagctcagcc aactgacaag cctgttgtcg
     1501 tccattgaag acaaggtcaa ggccttgctg cacgagggtc ctgagtctcc gcaccggccc
     1561 tcccttatcc ctccagtcac ctttgaggtg aaggcagagt ctctggggat tcctcagaaa
     1621 atgcagctca aagtcgacgt tgagtctggg aaactgatca ttaagaagtc caaggatggt
     1681 tctgaggaca agttctacag ccacaagaaa atcctgcagc tgattaagtc acagaaattt
     1741 ctgaataagt tggtgatctt ggtggaaaca gagaaggaga agatcctgcg gaaggaatat
     1801 gtttttgctg actccaaaaa gagagaaggc ttctgccagc tcctgcagca gatgaagaac
     1861 aagcactcag agcagccgga gcccgacatg atcaccatct tcatcggcac ctggaacatg
     1921 ggtaacgccc cccctcccaa gaagatcacg tcctggtttc tctccaaggg gcagggaaag
     1981 acgcgggacg actctgcgga ctacatcccc catgacattt acgtgatcgg cacccaagag
     2041 gaccccctga gtgagaagga gtggctggag atcctcaaac actccctgca agaaatcacc
     2101 agtgtgactt ttaaaacagt cgccatccac acgctctgga acatccgcat cgtggtgctg
     2161 gccaagcctg agcacgagaa ccggatcagc cacatctgta ctgacaacgt gaagacaggc
     2221 attgcaaaca cactggggaa caagggagcc gtgggggtgt cgttcatgtt caatggaacc
     2281 tccttagggt tcgtcaacag ccacttgact tcaggaagtg aaaagaaact caggcgaaac
     2341 caaaactata tgaacattct ccggttcctg gccctgggcg acaagaagct gagtcccttt
     2401 aacatcactc accgcttcac gcacctcttc tggtttgggg atcttaacta ccgtgtggat
     2461 ctgcctacct gggaggcaga aaccatcatc cagaaaatca agcagcagca gtacgcagac
     2521 ctcctgtccc acgaccagct gctcacagag aggagggagc agaaggtctt cctacacttc
     2581 gaggaggaag aaatcacgtt tgccccaacc taccgttttg agagactgac tcgggacaaa
     2641 tacgcctaca ccaagcagaa agcgacaggg atgaagtaca acttgccttc ctggtgtggc
     2701 cgagtcctct ggaagtctta tcccctggtg cacgtggtgt gtcagtctta tggcagtacc
     2761 agcgacatca tgacgagtga ccacagccct gtctttgcca catttgaggc aggagtcact
     2821 tcccagtttg tctccaagaa cggtcccggg actgttgaca gccaaggaca gattgagttt
     2881 ctcaggtgct atgccacatt gaagaccaag tcccagacca aattctacct ggagttccac
     2941 tcgagctgct tggagagttt tgtcaagagt caggaaggag aaaatgaaga aggaagtgag
     3001 ggggagctgg tggtgaagtt tggtgagact cttccaaagc tgaagcccat tatctctgac
     3061 cctgagtacc tgctagacca gcacatcctc atcagcatca agtcctctga cagcgacgaa
     3121 tcctatggcg agggctgcat tgcccttcgg ttagaggcca cagaaacgca gctgcccatc
     3181 tacacgcctc tcacccacca tggggagttg acaggccact tccaggggga gatcaagctg
     3241 cagacctctc agggcaagac gagggagaag ctctatgact ttgtgaagac ggagcgtgat
     3301 gaatccagtg ggccaaagac cctgaagagc ctcaccagcc acgaccccat gaagcagtgg
     3361 gaagtcacta gcagggcccc tccgtgcagt ggctccagca tcactgaaat catcaacccc
     3421 aactacatgg gagtggggcc ctttgggcca ccaatgcccc tgcacgtgaa gcagaccttg
     3481 tcccctgacc agcagcccac agcctggagc tacgaccagc cgcccaagga ctccccgctg
     3541 gggccctgca ggggagaaag tcctccgaca cctcccggcc agccgcccat atcacccaag
     3601 aagtttttac cctcaacagc aaaccggggt ctccctccca ggacacagga gtcaaggccc
     3661 agtgacctgg ggaagaacgc aggggacacg ctgcctcagg aggacctgcc gctgacgaag
     3721 cccgagatgt ttgagaaccc cctgtatggg tccctgagtt ccttccctaa gcctgctccc
     3781 aggaaggacc aggaatcccc caaaatgccg cggaaggaac ccccgccctg cccggaaccc
     3841 ggcatcttgt cgcccagcat cgtgctcacc aaagcccagg aggctgatcg cggcgagggg
     3901 cccggcaagc aggtgcccgc gccccggctg cgctccttca cgtgctcatc ctctgccgag
     3961 ggcagggcgg ccggcgggga caagagccaa gggaagccca agaccccggt cagctcccag
     4021 gccccggtgc cggccaagag gcccatcaag ccttccagat cggaaatcaa ccagcagacc
     4081 ccgcccaccc cgacgccgcg gccgccgctg ccagtcaaga gcccggcggt gctgcacctc
     4141 cagcactcca agggccgcga ctaccgcgac aacaccgagc tcccgcatca cggcaagcac
     4201 cggccggagg aggggccacc agggcctcta ggcaggactg ccatgcagaa gcttcgaatt
     4261 ctgcagtcga cggtaccgcg ggcccgggat ccaccggtcg ccaccatggt gagcaagggc
     4321 gaggagctgt tcaccggggt ggtgcccatc ctggtcgagc tggacggcga cgtaaacggc
     4381 cacaagttca gcgtgtccgg cgagggcgag ggcgatgcca cctacggcaa gctgaccctg
     4441 aagttcatct gcaccaccgg caagctgccc gtgccctggc ccaccctcgt gaccaccctg
     4501 acctacggcg tgcagtgctt cagccgctac cccgaccaca tgaagcagca cgacttcttc
     4561 aagtccgcca tgcccgaagg ctacgtccag gagcgcacca tcttcttcaa ggacgacggc
     4621 aactacaaga cccgcgccga ggtgaagttc gagggcgaca ccctggtgaa ccgcatcgag
     4681 ctgaagggca tcgacttcaa ggaggacggc aacatcctgg ggcacaagct ggagtacaac
     4741 tacaacagcc acaacgtcta tatcatggcc gacaagcaga agaacggcat caaggtgaac
     4801 ttcaagatcc gccacaacat cgaggacggc agcgtgcagc tcgccgacca ctaccagcag
     4861 aacaccccca tcggcgacgg ccccgtgctg ctgcccgaca accactacct gagcacccag
     4921 tccgccctga gcaaagaccc caacgagaag cgcgatcaca tggtcctgct ggagttcgtg
     4981 accgccgccg ggatcactct cggcatggac gagctgtaca agtaaagcgg ccgcgactct
     5041 agatcataat cagccatacc acatttgtag aggttttact tgctttaaaa aacctcccac
     5101 acctccccct gaacctgaaa cataaaatga atgcaattgt tgttgttaac ttgtttattg
     5161 cagcttataa tggttacaaa taaagcaata gcatcacaaa tttcacaaat aaagcatttt
     5221 tttcactgca ttctagttgt ggtttgtcca aactcatcaa tgtatcttaa ggcgtaaatt
     5281 gtaagcgtta atattttgtt aaaattcgcg ttaaattttt gttaaatcag ctcatttttt
     5341 aaccaatagg ccgaaatcgg caaaatccct tataaatcaa aagaatagac cgagataggg
     5401 ttgagtgttg ttccagtttg gaacaagagt ccactattaa agaacgtgga ctccaacgtc
     5461 aaaggnnnnn nnnnnnnnnn nnnnnnnnnn nnnnnnnnnn nnnnnnnnnn nnnntnnnnn
     5521 nnnnnnnnnn nnnnnnnnnn nnnnnnnnnn nnnnnnnnnn nnnnnnnnnn nnnnnnnnnn
     5581 nnnnnnnnnn nnnnnnnnnn nnnnnngnnn nnnnnnnnnn nnnnnnnnnn nnnnnnnnnn
     5641 nnnnnnnnnn nnnnnnnnnn nnnnnnnnnn nnnnnnnnnn nnnnnnnnnn nnnnnnnnnn
     5701 nnnnnnnnnn nnnnnnnnnn nnnnnnnnnn ncaggtggca cttttcgggg aaatgtgcgc
     5761 ggaaccccta tttgtttatt tttctaaata cattcaaata tgtatccgct catgagacaa
     5821 taaccctgat aaatgcttca ataatattga aaaaggaaga gtcctgaggc ggaaagaacc
     5881 agctgtggaa tgtgtgtcag ttagggtgtg gaaagtcccc aggctcccca gcaggcagaa
     5941 gtatgcaaag catgcatctc aattagtcag caaccaggtg tggaaagtcc ccaggctccc
     6001 cagcaggcag aagtatgcaa agcatgcatc tcaattagtc agcaaccata gtcccgcccc
     6061 taactccgcc catcccgccc ctaactccgc ccagttccgc ccattctccg ccccatggct
     6121 gactaatttt ttttatttat gcagaggccg aggccgcctc ggcctctgag ctattccaga
     6181 agtagtgagg aggctttttt ggaggcctag gcttttgcaa agatcgatca agagacagga
     6241 tgaggatcgt ttcgcatgat tgaacaagat ggattgcacg caggttctcc ggccgcttgg
     6301 gtggagaggc tattcggcta tgactgggca caacagacaa tcggctgctc tgatgccgcc
     6361 gtgttccggc tgtcagcgca ggggcgcccg gttctttttg tcaagaccga cctgtccggt
     6421 gccctgaatg aactgcaaga cgaggcagcg cggctatcgt ggctggccac gacgggcgtt
     6481 ccttgcgcag ctgtgctcga cgttgtcact gaagcgggaa gggactggct gctattgggc
     6541 gaagtgccgg ggcaggatct cctgtcatct caccttgctc ctgccgagaa agtatccatc
     6601 atggctgatg caatgcggcg gctgcatacg cttgatccgg ctacctgccc attcgaccac
     6661 caagcgaaac atcgcatcga gcgagcacgt actcggatgg aagccggtct tgtcgatcag
     6721 gatgatctgg acgaagagca tcaggggctc gcgccagccg aactgttcgc caggctcaag
     6781 gcgagcatgc ccgacggcga ggatctcgtc gtgacccatg gcgatgcctg cttgccgaat
     6841 atcatggtgg aaaatggccg cttttctgga ttcatcgact gtggccggct gggtgtggcg
     6901 gaccgctatc aggacatagc gttggctacc cgtgatattg ctgaagagct tggcggcgaa
     6961 tgggctgacc gcttcctcgt gctttacggt atcgccgctc ccgattcgca gcgcatcgcc
     7021 ttctatcgcc ttcttgacga gttcttctga gcgggactct ggggttcgaa atgaccgacc
     7081 aagcgacgcc caacctgcca tcacgagatt tcgattccac cgccgccttc tatgaaaggt
     7141 tgggcttcgg aatcgttttc cgggacgccg gctggatgat cctccagcgc ggggatctca
     7201 tgctggagtt cttcgcccac cctaggggga ggctaactga aacacggaag gagacaatac
     7261 cggaaggaac ccgcgctatg acggcaataa aaagacagaa taaaacgcac ggtgttgggt
     7321 cgtttgttca taaacgcggg gttcggtccc agggctggca ctctgtcgat accccaccga
     7381 gaccccattg gggccaatac gcccgcgttt cttccttttc cccaccccac cccccaagtt
     7441 cgggtgaagg cccagggctc gcagccaacg tcggggcggc aggccctgcc atagcctcag
     7501 gttactcata tatactttag attgatttaa aacttcattt ttaatttaaa aggatctagg
     7561 tgaagatcct ttttgataat ctcatgacca aaatccctta acgtgagttt tcgttccact
     7621 gagcgtcaga ccccgtagaa aagatcaaag gatcttcttg agatcctttt tttctgcgcg
     7681 taatctgctg cttgcaaaca aaaaaaccac cgctaccagc ggtggtttgt ttgccggatc
     7741 aagagctacc aactcttttt ccgaaggtaa ctggcttcag cagagcgcag ataccaaata
     7801 ctgttcttct agtgtagccg tagttaggcc accacttcaa gaactctgta gcaccgccta
     7861 catacctcgc tctgctaatc ctgttaccag tggctgctgc cagtggcgat aagtcgtgtc
     7921 ttaccgggtt ggactcaaga cgatagttac cggataaggc gcagcggtcg ggctgaacgg
     7981 ggggttcgtg cacacagccc agcttggagc gaacgaccta caccgaactg agatacctac
     8041 agcgtgagct atgagaaagc gccacgcttc ccgaagggag aaaggcggac aggtatccgg
     8101 taagcggcag ggtcggaaca ggagagcgca cgagggagct tccaggggga aacgcctggt
     8161 atctttatag tcctgtcggg tttcgccacc tctgacttga gcgtcgattt ttgtgatgct
     8221 cgtcaggggg gcggagccta tggaaaaacg ccagcaacgc ggccttttta cggttcct
//
